Addgene plasmid #128404: pTrc99S-ssDsbA-EPA-DNNNS-DQNRT
Purpose: Periplasmic expression of P. aeruginosa exotoxin A with DNNNS and DQNRT internal glycosylation sites in E. coli
Depositing lab: Michael Jewett. Depositing organization: Northwestern University. Publication: On-demand biomanufacturing of protective conjugate vaccines. Stark JC, Jaroentomeechai T, Moeller TD, Hershewe JM, Warfel KF, Moricz BS, Martini AM, Dubner RS, Hsu KJ, Stevenson TC, Jones BD, DeLisa MP, Jewett MC. Sci Adv. 2021 Feb 3;7(6). pii: 7/6/eabe9444. doi: 10.1126/sciadv.abe9444. Print 2021 Feb. PubMed 33536221.
Backbone
  Vector backbone: pTrc99S
  Backbone size w/o insert (bp): 4535
  Total vector size (bp): 6442
  Vector type: Bacterial Expression
Growth in bacteria
  Bacterial resistance: Spectinomycin and Streptomycin, 50 & 50 μg/mL
  Growth temperature: 37°C
  Growth strain: DH5alpha
  Copy number: Low Copy
Gene/Insert
  Gene/Insert name: Exotoxin A
  Species: P. aeruginosa
  Insert size (bp): 1906
  Mutation: 242DNNNS246 and 384DQNRT388 engineered glycosylation sites
  Entrez Gene: toxA (a.k.a. PA1148)
  Promoter: trc
  Tag / fusion protein: 6xHis tag (C terminal on insert); DsbA signal sequence for periplasmic translocation (N terminal on backbone)
  Cloning method: Gibson Cloning
  Sequencing primers: 5′ GACAATTAATCATCCGGCTCG; 3′ GATTTAATCTGTATCAGG
Resource information
  A portion of this plasmid was derived from a plasmid made by: Exotoxin A with internal DNNNS and DQNRT glycosylation sites was originally described by Cuccui, et al. doi.org/10.1098/rsob.130002
Terms and licenses: Academic/Nonprofit Terms; Industry Terms: Not Available to Industry
How to cite: pTrc99S-ssDsbA-EPA-DNNNS-DQNRT was a gift from Michael Jewett (Addgene plasmid # 128404 ; http://n2t.net/addgene:128404 ; RRID:Addgene_128404)
