[The description below was written by a language model from this plasmid's Addgene catalogue record and pLannotate feature annotations shown in this document.]
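Description:
pTrc99S-ssDsbA-EPA-DNNNS-DQNRT is a bacterial expression plasmid for producing a glycosylation-competent form of Pseudomonas aeruginosa exotoxin A (EPA, toxA) in the periplasm of E. coli. The pTrc99S backbone is a spectinomycin/streptomycin-selectable vector of the pTrc99 type. The feature table shows an intact aadA (SmR) gene flanked by short remnants of β-lactamase, suggesting that the original ampicillin marker was replaced by the aminoglycoside adenylyltransferase cassette. Replication relies on a ColE1/pMB1-type origin with the pBR322 bom region and only a fragment of rop. The annotation tool describes this origin family as high copy, but the catalogue lists the plasmid as low copy. The recorded total size is about 6.4 kb, in close agreement with the sequenced record.

Expression is driven by the hybrid trc promoter with a downstream lac operator. A plasmid-borne lacI gene under the lacIq promoter supplies repressor, so transcription is held off until induced with IPTG. The open reading frame begins with the DsbA signal sequence, which directs the protein across the inner membrane into the periplasm. The exotoxin A coding region follows and, according to the catalogue, ends in a C-terminal 6xHis tag for detection and purification. The tag is not separately annotated in the feature table. Two internal sequons, DNNNS at residues 242–246 and DQNRT at 384–388, were engineered into the toxin to serve as glycosylation sites. Transcription ends at the rrnB T1 and T2 terminators. The associated work concerns on-demand biomanufacturing of conjugate vaccines, which fits use of this EPA variant as a carrier protein that receives glycans at the engineered sites.
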