Features (pLannotate 1.2.2; 20 found; start..end, strand, type, name):
    864..881     +  promoter       tet promoter (fragment): E. coli promoter for tetracycline efflux protein gene
    877..978     -  CDS            yciV (fragment): RNAAM_ECOLI - Also known as trpH From Escherichia coli (strain K12).
   1054..1083    +  promoter       trc promoter: strong E. coli promoter; hybrid between the trp and lac UV5 promoters
   1091..1107    +  protein_bind   lac operator: The lac repressor binds to the lac operator to inhibit transcription in E. coli. This inhibition can be relieved by adding lactose or isopropyl-β-D-thiogalactopyranoside (IPTG). lac repressor encoded by lacI
   1134..1190    +  CDS            DsbA (fragment): bacterial periplasmic oxidoreductase; dsbA
   1212..3083    +  CDS            eta: TOXA_PSEAE - Experimental evidence at protein level: Swiss-Prot protein existence level 1. An NAD-dependent ADP-ribosyltransferase (ADPRT). Catalyzes the transfer of the ADP ribosyl moiety of oxidized NAD (NAD(+)) onto eukaryotic elongation factor 2 (eEF-2) thus arresting protein synthesis. Has an LD(50) of 65 ng/ml against the human lung epithelial cell line C38. From Pseudomonas aeruginosa (strain ATCC 15692 / DSM 22644 / CIP 104116 / JCM 14847 / LMG 12228 / 1C / PRS 101 / PAO1).
   3200..3315    +  ncRNA          5S rRNA: Accession: RF00001 - 5S ribosomal RNA
   3319..3405    +  terminator     rrnB T1 terminator: Escherichia coli rrnB; transcription terminator T1 from the E. coli rrnB gene
   3497..3524    +  terminator     rrnB T2 terminator: transcription terminator T2 from the E. coli rrnB gene
   3543..3634    +  promoter       AmpR promoter: bla
   3635..3662    +  CDS            AmpR (fragment): β-lactamase; bla; confers resistance to ampicillin, carbenicillin, and related antibiotics
   3698..3721    +  promoter       Pc promoter (fragment): intI1 (promoter lies within the coding sequence); class 1 integron promoter
   3897..3953    +  CDS            GmR (fragment): gentamycin acetyltransferase; aacC1; confers resistance to gentamycin
   3960..4751    +  CDS            SmR: aminoglycoside adenylyltransferase (Murphy, 1985); aadA; confers resistance to spectinomycin and streptomycin
   4789..4823    +  CDS            bla(M) (fragment): β-lactamase lacking the signal sequence; bla(M); allows cytosolic expression of β-lactamase
   4995..5583    +  rep_origin     ori: high-copy-number ColE1/pMB1/pBR322/pUC origin of replication
   5769..5909    -  misc_feature   bom: basis of mobility region from pBR322
   6011..6051    -  CDS            rop (fragment): Rop protein, which maintains plasmids at low copy number; rop
   6095..6172    +  promoter       lacIq promoter: lacI (mutant); In the lacIq allele, a single base change in the promoter boosts expression of the lacI gene about 10-fold.
   6173..822     +  CDS            lacI (across the origin): lac repressor; lacI; The lac repressor binds to the lac operator to inhibit transcription in E. coli. This inhibition can be relieved by adding lactose or isopropyl-β-D-thiogalactopyranoside (IPTG).
>Addgene plasmid #128404 | pTrc99S-ssDsbA-EPA-DNNNS-DQNRT | addgene full sequence | sequence record 261690 | Addgene NGS Result
GATCAACTGGGTGCCAGCGTGGTGGTGTCGATGGTAGAACGAAGCGGCGTCGAAGCCTGTAAAGCGGCGG
TGCACAATCTTCTCGCGCAACGCGTCAGTGGGCTGATCATTAACTATCCGCTGGATGACCAGGATGCCAT
TGCTGTGGAAGCTGCCTGCACTAATGTTCCGGCGTTATTTCTTGATGTCTCTGACCAGACACCCATCAAC
AGTATTATTTTCTCCCATGAAGACGGTACGCGACTGGGCGTGGAGCATCTGGTCGCATTGGGTCACCAGC
AAATCGCGCTGTTAGCGGGCCCATTAAGTTCTGTCTCGGCGCGTCTGCGTCTGGCTGGCTGGCATAAATA
TCTCACTCGCAATCAAATTCAGCCGATAGCGGAACGGGAAGGCGACTGGAGTGCCATGTCCGGTTTTCAA
CAAACCATGCAAATGCTGAATGAGGGCATCGTTCCCACTGCGATGCTGGTTGCCAACGATCAGATGGCGC
TGGGCGCAATGCGCGCCATTACCGAGTCCGGGCTGCGCGTTGGTGCGGATATCTCGGTAGTGGGATACGA
CGATACCGAAGACAGCTCATGTTATATCCCGCCGTTAACCACCATCAAACAGGATTTTCGCCTGCTGGGG
CAAACCAGCGTGGACCGCTTGCTGCAACTCTCTCAGGGCCAGGCGGTGAAGGGCAATCAGCTGTTGCCCG
TCTCACTGGTGAAAAGAAAAACCACCCTGGCGCCCAATACGCAAACCGCCTCTCCCCGCGCGTTGGCCGA
TTCATTAATGCAGCTGGCACGACAGGTTTCCCGACTGGAAAGCGGGCAGTGAGCGCAACGCAATTAATGT
AAGTTAGCGCGAATTGATCTGGTTTGACAGCTTATCATCGACTGCACGGTGCACCAATGCTTCTGGCGTC
AGGCAGCCATCGGAAGCTGTGGTATGGCTGTGCAGGTCGTAAATCACTGCATAATTCGTGTCGCTCAAGG
CGCACTCCCGTTCTGGATAATGTTTTTTGCGCCGACATCATAACGGTTCTGGCAAATATTCTGAAATGAG
CTGTTGACAATTAATCATCCGGCTCGTATAATGTGTGGAATTGTGAGCGGATAACAATTTCACACAGGAA
ACAGACCATGGGCATGAAAAAGATTTGGCTGGCGCTGGCTGGTTTAGTTTTAGCGTTTAGCGCATCGGCG
TCTAGAGGCCGGCTCGGCCTTGCGGAAGAGGCTTTCGATTTATGGAATGAATGCGCCAAGGCGTGCGTGC
TGGATCTGAAAGATGGTGTGCGCTCATCCCGTATGTCAGTCGATCCGGCGATTGCCGATACTAATGGCCA
GGGCGTCCTTCATTACTCAATGGTACTTGAGGGAGGCAACGATGCCCTTAAGCTAGCAATTGATAACGCC
TTATCCATCACCTCTGACGGGTTAACGATTCGCCTGGAGGGAGGAGTTGAGCCCAATAAACCCGTACGCT
ATTCTTACACTCGTCAAGCCCGCGGAAGCTGGTCGTTGAATTGGTTAGTGCCGATTGGCCATGAGAAACC
AAGCAACATTAAGGTGTTCATCCACGAGTTGAATGCCGGGAATCAGTTGAGCCATATGAGCCCTATTTAT
ACTATCGAAATGGGCGACGAGCTGCTGGCCAAATTGGCCCGTGACGCTACATTTTTCGTCCGTGCTCACG
AATCGAATGAGATGCAGCCTACCTTAGCTATTAGTCACGCTGGCGTCAGCGTAGTCATGGCTCAAGCCCA
GCCCCGCCGCGAGAAACGTTGGTCGGAGTGGGCTTCGGGAAAGGTCCTGTGTTTACTTGACCCGCTGGAC
GGCGTCTATAATTACCTGGCTCAACAACGTTGTAATTTGGACGACACCTGGGAAGGGAAGATTTACCGCG
TGCTGGCCGGAAACCCAGCGAAGCACGACCTTGATATTAAGGATAATAACAATTCTACCCCTACAGTGAT
CAGCCATCGCCTGCATTTTCCTGAAGGCGGATCGTTGGCAGCATTGACGGCACATCAAGCGTGTCACTTA
CCATTGGAAGCATTCACTCGTCACCGCCAGCCTCGTGGTTGGGAGCAGTTAGAACAGTGCGGGTATCCTG
TTCAGCGCTTAGTCGCCCTGTATCTGGCGGCACGTTTATCCTGGAATCAAGTTGACCAGGTCATTCGCAA
CGCACTTGCTTCACCAGGTTCTGGTGGTGATCTGGGTGAAGCGATTCGCGAACAACCTGAACAAGCGCGC
TTAGCATTGACTTTGGCTGCGGCTGAATCGGAGCGTTTCGTCCGTCAGGGAACGGGCAACGATGAGGCCG
GTGCTGCCAGTGCGGACGTAGTATCTTTGACGTGCCCCGTGGCTAAAGACCAGAACCGCACCAAAGGTGA
ATGTGCCGGACCAGCTGATTCCGGCGACGCCCTGCTTGAACGCAATTATCCTACGGGCGCGGAATTTCTT
GGTGACGGCGGAGACGTGAGTTTTTCCACGCGTGGAACTCAGAACTGGACGGTCGAACGTTTGCTTCAAG
CTCATCGCCAATTGGAGGAACGCGGGTACGTCTTTGTAGGATACCACGGGACCTTCTTAGAAGCCGCACA
GTCGATTGTTTTCGGTGGCGTTCGCGCCCGTTCACAGGACTTAGACGCAATCTGGCGTGGCTTTTACATT
GCCGGGGACCCTGCATTGGCATACGGTTATGCTCAGGACCAGGAGCCAGACGCGCGCGGGCGTATTCGCA
ACGGAGCGTTATTGCGCGTCTACGTGCCACGTTGGTCCTTGCCAGGATTCTACCGCACCGGGCTTACATT
AGCCGCGCCAGAAGCTGCTGGGGAAGTAGAGCGTCTTATCGGTCACCCACTTCCCTTGCGTTTGGATGCA
ATTACCGGTCCAGAAGAGGAAGGCGGTCGTGTAACAATCTTAGGTTGGCCTTTGGCAGAACGCACAGTAG
TGATTCCATCTGCGATTCCGACAGACCCTCGCAATGTAGGTGGCGACTTGGACCCTTCGTCGATCCCAGA
TAAAGAACAGGCCATTTCCGCTTTACCGGATTATGCCTCACAGCCGGGCAAACCACCCCGCGAAGACTTA
AAAGGTGGGCACCATCATCACCATCATTAAAAGCTTGGCTGTTTTGGCGGATGAGAGAAGATTTTCAGCC
TGATACAGATTAAATCAGAACGCAGAAGCGGTCTGATAAAACAGAATTTGCCTGGCGGCAGTAGCGCGGT
GGTCCCACCTGACCCCATGCCGAACTCAGAAGTGAAACGCCGTAGCGCCGATGGTAGTGTGGGGTCTCCC
CATGCGAGAGTAGGGAACTGCCAGGCATCAAATAAAACGAAAGGCTCAGTCGAAAGACTGGGCCTTTCGT
TTTATCTGTTGTTTGTCGGTGAACGCTCTCCTGAGTAGGACAAATCCGCCGGGAGCGGATTTGAACGTTG
CGAAGCAACGGCCCGGAGGGTGGCGGGCAGGACGCCCGCCATAAACTGCCAGGCATCAAATTAAGCAGAA
GGCCATCCTGACGGATGGCCTTTTTGCGTTTCTACAAACTCTTTTGTTTATTTTTCTAAATACATTCAAA
TATGTATCCGCTCATGAGACAATAACCCTGATAAATGCTTCAATAATATTGAAAAAGGAAGAGTATGAGT
ATTCAACATTTCCGTGTCGCCCGACGTCGATATCCGGATGAAGGCACGAACCCAGTGGACATAAGCCTGT
TCGGTTCGTAAGCTGTAATGCAAGTAGCGTATGCGCTCACGCAACTGGTCCAGAACCTTGACCGAACGCA
GCGGTGGTAACGGCGCAGTGGCGGTTTTCATGGCTTGTTATGACTGTTTTTTTGGGGTACAGTCTATGCC
TCGGGCATCCAAGCAGCAAGCGCGTTACGCCGTGGGTCGATGTTTGATGTTATGGAGCAGCAACGATGTT
ACGCAGCAGGGCAGTCGCCCTAAAACAAAGTTAAACATCATGAGGGAAGCGGTGATCGCCGAAGTATCGA
CTCAACTATCAGAGGTAGTTGGCGTCATCGAGCGCCATCTCGAACCGACGTTGCTGGCCGTACATTTGTA
CGGCTCCGCAGTGGATGGCGGCCTGAAGCCACACAGTGATATTGATTTGCTGGTTACGGTGACCGTAAGG
CTTGATGAAACAACGCGGCGAGCTTTGATCAACGACCTTTTGGAAACTTCGGCTTCCCCTGGAGAGAGCG
AGATTCTCCGCGCTGTAGAAGTCACCATTGTTGTGCACGACGACATCATTCCGTGGCGTTATCCAGCTAA
GCGCGAACTGCAATTTGGAGAATGGCAGCGCAATGACATTCTTGCAGGTATCTTCGAGCCAGCCACGATC
GACATTGATCTGGCTATCTTGCTGACAAAAGCAAGAGAACATAGCGTTGCCTTGGTAGGTCCAGCGGCGG
AGGAACTCTTTGATCCGGTTCCTGAACAGGATCTATTTGAGGCGCTAAATGAAACCTTAACGCTATGGAA
CTCGCCGCCCGACTGGGCTGGCGATGAGCGAAATGTAGTGCTTACGTTGTCCCGCATTTGGTACAGCGCA
GTAACCGGCAAAATCGCGCCGAAGGATGTCGCTGCCGACTGGGCAATGGAGCGCCTGCCGGCCCAGTATC
AGCCCGTCATACTTGAAGCTAGACAGGCTTATCTTGGACAAGAAGAAGATCGCTTGGCCTCGCGCGCAGA
TCAGTTGGAAGAATTTGTCCACTACGTGAAAGGCGAGATCACCAAGGTAGTCGGCAAATAATGTCTAACA
ATTCGTTCAAGCCGACGGATATCCTCGAGCTGAGATAGGTGCCTCACTGATTAAGCATTGGTAACTGTCA
GACCAAGTTTACTCATATATACTTTAGATTGATTTAAAACTTCATTTTTAATTTAAAAGGATCTAGGTGA
AGATCCTTTTTGATAATCTCATGACCAAAATCCCTTAACGTGAGTTTTCGTTCCACTGAGCGTCAGACCC
CGTAGAAAAGATCAAAGGATCTTCTTGAGATCCTTTTTTTCTGCGCGTAATCTGCTGCTTGCAAACAAAA
AAACCACCGCTACCAGCGGTGGTTTGTTTGCCGGATCAAGAGCTACCAACTCTTTTTCCGAAGGTAACTG
GCTTCAGCAGAGCGCAGATACCAAATACTGTCCTTCTAGTGTAGCCGTAGTTAGGCCACCACTTCAAGAA
CTCTGTAGCACCGCCTACATACCTCGCTCTGCTAATCCTGTTACCAGTGGCTGCTGCCAGTGGCGATAAG
TCGTGTCTTACCGGGTTGGACTCAAGACGATAGTTACCGGATAAGGCGCAGCGGTCGGGCTGAACGGGGG
GTTCGTGCACACAGCCCAGCTTGGAGCGAACGACCTACACCGAACTGAGATACCTACAGCGTGAGCTATG
AGAAAGCGCCACGCTTCCCGAAGGGAGAAAGGCGGACAGGTATCCGGTAAGCGGCAGGGTCGGAACAGGA
GAGCGCACGAGGGAGCTTCCAGGGGGAAACGCCTGGTATCTTTATAGTCCTGTCGGGTTTCGCCACCTCT
GACTTGAGCGTCGATTTTTGTGATGCTCGTCAGGGGGGCGGAGCCTATGGAAAAACGCCAGCAACGCGGC
CTTTTTACGGTTCCTGGCCTTTTGCTGGCCTTTTGCTCACATGTTCTTTCCTGCGTTATCCCCTGATTCT
GTGGATAACCGTATTACCGCCTTTGAGTGAGCTGATACCGCTCGCCGCAGCCGAACGACCGAGCGCAGCG
AGTCAGTGAGCGAGGAAGCGGAAGAGCGCCTGATGCGGTATTTTCTCCTTACGCATCTGTGCGGTATTTC
ACACCGCATATGGTGCACTCTCAGTACAATCTGCTCTGATGCCGCATAGTTAAGCCAGTATACACTCCGC
TATCGCTACGTGACTGGGTCATGGCTGCGCCCCGACACCCGCCAACACCCGCTGACTCGCCCTGACGGGC
TTGTCTGCTCCCGGCATCCGCTTACAGACAAGCTGTGACCGTCTCCGGGAGCTGCATGTGTCAGAGGTTT
TCACCGTCATCACCGAAACGCGCGAGGCAGCAGATCAATTCGCGCGCGAAGGCGAAGCGGCATGCATTTA
CGTTGACACCATCGAATGGTGCAAAACCTTTCGCGGTATGGCATGATAGCGCCCGGAAGAGAGTCAATTC
AGGGTGGTGAATGTGAAACCAGTAACGTTATACGATGTCGCAGAGTATGCCGGTGTCTCTTATCAGACCG
TTTCCCGCGTGGTGAACCAGGCCAGCCACGTTTCTGCGAAAACGCGGGAAAAAGTGGAAGCGGCGATGGC
GGAGCTGAATTACATTCCCAACCGCGTGGCACAACAACTGGCGGGCAAACAGTCGTTGCTGATTGGCGTT
GCCACCTCCAGTCTGGCCCTGCACGCGCCGTCGCAAATTGTCGCGGCGATTAAATCTCGCGCC
